>Addgene plasmid #31023 | pFUS_B6 | depositor full sequence | sequence record 14211 | Author sequence
TTGATGCCTGGCAGTTCCCTACTCTCGCGTTAACGCTAGCATGGATGTTTTCCCAGTCACGACGTTGTAA
AACGACGGCCAGTCTTAAGCGTCTCATGGCCTGACCCCGGACCAAGTGGTGGCTATCGAGACCGGCGCCG
CTACAGGGCGCGTCCCATTCGCCATTCAGGCTGCGCAACTGTTGGGAAGGGCGATCGGTGCGGGCCTCTT
CGCTATTACGCCAGCTGGCGAAAGGGGGATGTGCTGCAAGGCGATTAAGTTGGGTAACGCCAGGGTTTTC
CCAGTCACGACGTTGTAAAACGACGGCCAGTGAGCGCGCGTAATACGACTCACTATAGGGCGAATTGGGT
ACCGGGCCCCCCCTCGAGGTCCTCCAGCTTTTGTTCCCTTTAGTGAGGGTTAATTGCGCGCTTGGCGTAA
TCATGGTCATAGCTGTTTCCTGTGTGAAATTGTTATCCGCTCACAATTCCACACAACATACGAGCCGGAA
GCATAAAGTGTAAAGCCTGGGGTGCCTAATGAGTGAGCTAACTCACATTAATTGCGTTGCGCTCACTGCC
CGCTTTCCACCGGTGGTCTCACGGTGCAGCGGCTGTTGCCGGTGCTGTGCCAGGACCATGGCCTGACCCC
GGACCAAGTGGTGGCTATCGAGACGTCTAGACCAGCCAGGACAGAAATGCCTCGACTTCGCTGCTACCCA
AGGTTGCCGGGTGACGCACACCGTGGAAACGGATGAAGGCACGAACCCAGTGGACATAAGCCTGTTCGGT
TCGTAAGCTGTAATGCAAGTAGCGTATGCGCTCACGCAACTGGTCCAGAACCTTGACCGAACGCAGCGGT
GGTAACGGCGCAGTGGCGGTTTTCATGGCTTGTTATGACTGTTTTTTTGGGGTACAGTCTATGCCTCGGG
CATCCAAGCAGCAAGCGCGTTACGCCGTGGGTCGATGTTTGATGTTATGGAGCAGCAACGATGTTACGCA
GCAGGGCAGTCGCCCTAAAACAAAGTTAAACATTATGAGGGAAGCGGTGATCGCCGAAGTATCGACTCAA
CTATCAGAGGTAGTTGGCGTCATCGAGCGCCATCTCGAACCGACGTTGCTGGCCGTACATTTGTACGGCT
CCGCAGTGGATGGCGGCCTGAAGCCACACAGTGATATTGATTTGCTGGTTACGGTGACCGTAAGGCTTGA
TGAAACAACGCGGCGAGCTTTGATCAACGACCTTTTGGAAACTTCGGCTTCCCCTGGAGAGAGCGAGATT
CTCCGCGCTGTAGAAGTCACCATTGTTGTGCACGACGACATCATTCCGTGGCGTTATCCAGCTAAGCGCG
AACTGCAATTTGGAGAATGGCAGCGCAATGACATTCTTGCAGGTATCTTCGAGCCAGCCACGATCGACAT
TGATCTGGCTATCTTGCTGACAAAAGCAAGAGAACATAGCGTTGCCTTGGTAGGTCCAGCGGCGGAGGAA
CTCTTTGATCCGGTTCCTGAACAGGATCTATTTGAGGCGCTAAATGAAACCTTAACGCTATGGAACTCGC
CGCCCGACTGGGCTGGCGATGAGCGAAATGTAGTGCTTACGTTGTCCCGCATTTGGTACAGCGCAGTAAC
CGGCAAAATCGCGCCGAAGGATGTCGCTGCCGACTGGGCAATGGAGCGCCTGCCGGCCCAGTATCAGCCC
GTCATACTTGAAGCTAGACAGGCTTATCTTGGACAAGAAGAAGATCGCTTGGCCTCGCGCGCAGATCAGT
TGGAAGAATTTGTCCACTACGTGAAAGGCGAGATCACCAAGGTAGTCGGCAAATAACCCTCGAGCCACCC
ATGACCAAAATCCCTTAACGTGAGTTACGCGTCGTTCCACTGAGCGTCAGACCCCGTAGAAAAGATCAAA
GGATCTTCTTGAGATCCTTTTTTTCTGCGCGTAATCTGCTGCTTGCAAACAAAAAAACCACCGCTACCAG
CGGTGGTTTGTTTGCCGGATCAAGAGCTACCAACTCTTTTTCCGAAGGTAACTGGCTTCAGCAGAGCGCA
GATACCAAATACTGTCCTTCTAGTGTAGCCGTAGTTAGGCCACCACTTCAAGAACTCTGTAGCACCGCCT
ACATACCTCGCTCTGCTAATCCTGTTACCAGTGGCTGCTGCCAGTGGCGATAAGTCGTGTCTTACCGGGT
TGGACTCAAGACGATAGTTACCGGATAAGGCGCAGCGGTCGGGCTGAACGGGGGGTTCGTGCACACAGCC
CAGCTTGGAGCGAACGACCTACACCGAACTGAGATACCTACAGCGTGAGCATTGAGAAAGCGCCACGCTT
CCCGAAGGGAGAAAGGCGGACAGGTATCCGGTAAGCGGCAGGGTCGGAACAGGAGAGCGCACGAGGGAGC
TTCCAGGGGGAAACGCCTGGTATCTTTATAGTCCTGTCGGGTTTCGCCACCTCTGACTTGAGCGTCGATT
TTTGTGATGCTCGTCAGGGGGGCGGAGCCTATGGAAAAACGCCAGCAACGCGGCCTTTTTACGGTTCCTG
GCCTTTTGCTGGCCTTTTGCTCACATGTTCTTTCCTGCGTTATCCCCTGATTCTGTGGATAACCGTATTA
CCGCCTTTGAGTGAGCTGATACCGCTCGCCGCAGCCGAACGACCGAGCGCAGCGAGTCAGTGAGCGAGGA
AGCGGAAGAGCGCCCAATACGCAAACCGCCTCTCCCCGCGCGTTGGCCGATTCATTAATGCAGCTGGCAC
GACAGGTTTCCCGACTGGAAAGCGGGCAGTGAGCGCAACGCAATTAATACGCGTACCGCTAGCCAGGAAG
AGTTTGTAGAAACGCAAAAAGGCCATCCGTCAGGATGGCCTTCTGCTTAGTTTGATGCCTGGCAGTTTAT
GGCGGGCGTCCTGCCCGCCACCCTCCGGGCCGTTGCTTCACAACGTTCAAATCCGCTCCCGGCGGATTTG
TCCTACTCAGGAGAGCGTTCACCGACAAACAACAGATAAAACGAAAGGCCCAGTCTTCCGACTGAGCCTT
TCGTTTTAT
Features (pLannotate 1.2.2; 16 found; start..end, strand, type, name):
     47..83      -  CDS            lacZα (fragment): LacZα fragment of β-galactosidase; lacZ fragment
    135..153     -  rep_origin     f1 ori (fragment): f1 bacteriophage origin of replication; arrow indicates direction of (+) strand synthesis
    158..313     -  CDS            lacZα (fragment): LacZα fragment of β-galactosidase; lacZ fragment
    321..339     +  promoter       T7 promoter: promoter for bacteriophage T7 RNA polymerase
    348..371     -  misc_feature   MCS (fragment): pBluescript multiple cloning site
    387..405     -  promoter       T3 promoter: promoter for bacteriophage T3 RNA polymerase
    450..466     -  protein_bind   lac operator: The lac repressor binds to the lac operator to inhibit transcription in E. coli. This inhibition can be relieved by adding lactose or isopropyl-β-D-thiogalactopyranoside (IPTG). lac repressor encoded by lacI
    474..504     -  promoter       lac promoter: promoter for the E. coli lac operon
    519..540     -  protein_bind   CAP binding site: CAP binding activates transcription in the presence of cAMP. E. coli catabolite activator protein
    753..776     +  promoter       Pc promoter (fragment): intI1 (promoter lies within the coding sequence); class 1 integron promoter
    952..1008    +  CDS            GmR (fragment): gentamycin acetyltransferase; aacC1; confers resistance to gentamycin
   1015..1806    +  CDS            SmR: aminoglycoside adenylyltransferase (Murphy, 1985); aadA; confers resistance to spectinomycin and streptomycin
   1899..2487    +  rep_origin     ori: high-copy-number ColE1/pMB1/pBR322/pUC origin of replication
   2670..2762    +  CDS            lacI (fragment): lac repressor; lacI; The lac repressor binds to the lac operator to inhibit transcription in E. coli. This inhibition can be relieved by adding lactose or isopropyl-β-D-thiogalactopyranoside (IPTG).
   2817..2844    -  terminator     rrnB T2 terminator: transcription terminator T2 from the E. coli rrnB gene
   2976..3019    +  terminator     rrnB T1 terminator: Escherichia coli rrnB; transcription terminator T1 from the E. coli rrnB gene
