[The description below was written by a language model from this plasmid's Addgene catalogue record and pLannotate feature annotations shown in this document.]
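Description:
pFUS_B6 is a small bacterial cloning vector built on the Invitrogen pCR8 backbone and belongs to the Golden Gate toolkit for assembling custom TALENs and other TAL effector-based DNA-targeting constructs. It is propagated in E. coli from a high-copy ColE1/pUC-type origin and selected with spectinomycin through the aadA (SmR) aminoglycoside adenylyltransferase gene. That gene appears to be driven by an upstream integron-derived region, annotated as a Pc promoter fragment and a short remnant of a gentamicin resistance gene. The rrnB T1 and T2 terminators inherited from pCR8 flank the cloning region and insulate it from read-through transcription.

The insert, placed between retained AflII and XbaI sites, is a roughly 460 bp lacZα cassette bordered by BsaI sites. The feature table shows this as a pBluescript-derived segment. It contains the CAP binding site, lac promoter and lac operator, T3 and T7 promoters, a multiple cloning site remnant and lacZα coding fragments, along with a trivial f1 ori fragment. BsaI is a type IIS enzyme that cuts outside its recognition sequence, so digestion releases the lacZα stuffer and leaves defined overhangs into which an ordered set of modules can be ligated in a single reaction. Successful replacement of the stuffer abolishes α-complementation, allowing blue/white screening for recombinants.

The record does not spell out the meaning of the "B6" designation or the specific overhangs. In the context of the associated publication, the plasmid serves as an intermediate array vector that receives TAL effector repeat modules before their transfer to a final expression backbone. The short lacI annotation is a fragment only, not a functional repressor gene.
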