Addgene plasmid #31023: pFUS_B6
Depositing lab: Adam Bogdanove & Daniel Voytas. Depositing organization: University of Minnesota. Publication: Efficient design and assembly of custom TALEN and other TAL effector-based constructs for DNA targeting. Cermak T, Doyle EL, Christian M, Wang L, Zhang Y, Schmidt C, Baller JA, Somia NV, Bogdanove AJ, Voytas DF. Nucleic Acids Res. 2011 Jul;39(12):e82. doi: 10.1093/nar/gkr218 PubMed 21493687.
Backbone
  Vector backbone: pCR8
  Backbone manufacturer: Invitrogen
  Backbone size w/o insert (bp): 2447
Growth in bacteria
  Bacterial resistance: Spectinomycin, 50 μg/mL
  Growth temperature: 37°C
  Growth strain: DH5alpha
  Growth instructions: DH10B/LB+antibiotics
  Copy number: High Copy
Gene/Insert
  Gene/Insert name: LacZ + BsaI restriction sites
  Insert size (bp): 459
  Cloning method: Restriction Enzyme; 5′ cloning site AflII (not destroyed); 3′ cloning site XbaI (not destroyed)
  Sequencing primers: 5′ pCR8_F1 (ttgatgcctggcagttccct); 3′ pCR8_R1 (cgaaccgaacaggcttatgt)
Terms and licenses: Academic/Nonprofit Terms; Industry Terms: Not Available to Industry
How to cite: pFUS_B6 was a gift from Adam Bogdanove & Daniel Voytas (Addgene plasmid # 31023 ; http://n2t.net/addgene:31023 ; RRID:Addgene_31023)
