>Addgene plasmid #31023 | pFUS_B6 | addgene partial sequence | sequence record 35561 | 31023 with pCR8_F1 (ttgatgcctggcagttccct)
ACGACGTTGTAAAACGACGGCCAGTCTTAAGCGTCTCATGGCCTGACCCCGGACCAAGTGGTGGCTATCG
AGACCGGCGCCGCTACAGGGCGCGTCCCATTCGCCATTCAGGCTGCGCAACTGTTGGGAAGGGCGATCGG
TGCGGGCCTCTTCGCTATTACGCCAGCTGGCGAAAGGGGGATGTGCTGCAAGGCGATTAAGTTGGGTAAC
GCCAGGGTTTTCCCAGTCACGACGTTGTAAAACGACGGCCAGTGAGCGCGCGTAATACGACTCACTATAG
GGCGAATTGGGTACCGGGCCCCCCCTCGAGGTCCTCCAGCTTTTGTTCCCTTTAGTGAGGGTTAATTGCG
CGCTTGGCGTAATCATGGTCATAGCTGTTTCCTGTGTGAAATTGTTATCCGCTCACAATTCCACACAACA
TACGAGCCGGAAGCATAAAGTGTAAAGCCTGGGGTGCCTAATGAGTGAGCTAACTCACATTAATTGCGTT
GCGCTCACTGCCCGCTTTCCACCGGTGGTCTCACGGTGCAGCGGCTGTTGCCGGTGCTGTGCCAGGACCA
TGGCCTGACCCCGGACCAAGTGGTGGCTATCGAGACGTCTAGACCAGCCAGGACAGAAATGCCTCGACTT
CGCTGCTACCCAAGGTTGCCGGGTGACGCACACCGTGGAAACGGATGAAGGCACGAACCCAGTGGACATA
AGCCTGTTCGGTTCGTAAGCTGTAATGCAAGTAGCGTATGCGCTCACGCAACTGGTCCAGAACCTTGACC
GAACGC
